>Addgene plasmid #69801 | pX330-mitf | depositor full sequence | sequence record 132440 | Addgene assembled sequence
GAGGGCCTATTTCCCATGATTCCTTCATATTTGCATATACGATACAAGGCTGTTAGAGAGATAATTGGAA
TTAATTTGACTGTAAACACAAAGATATTAGTACAAAATACGTGACGTAGAAAGTAATAATTTCTTGGGTA
GTTTGCAGTTTTAAAATTATGTTTTAAAATGGACTATCATATGCTTACCGTAACTTGAAAGTATTTCGAT
TTCTTGGCTTTATATATCTTGTGGAAAGGACGAAACACCGCTTTCGGATATAATCCACGGGTTTTAGAGC
TAGAAATAGCAAGTTAAAATAAGGCTAGTCCGTTATCAACTTGAAAAAGTGGCACCGAGTCGGTGCTTTT
TTGTTTTAGAGCTAGAAATAGCAAGTTAAAATAAGGCTAGTCCGTTTTTAGCGCGTGCGCCAATTCTGCA
GACAAATGGCTCTAGAGGTACCCGTTACATAACTTACGGTAAATGGCCCGCCTGGCTGACCGCCCAACGA
CCCCCGCCCATTGACGTCAATAGTAACGCCAATAGGGACTTTCCATTGACGTCAATGGGTGGAGTATTTA
CGGTAAACTGCCCACTTGGCAGTACATCAAGTGTATCATATGCCAAGTACGCCCCCTATTGACGTCAATG
ACGGTAAATGGCCCGCCTGGCATTGTGCCCAGTACATGACCTTATGGGACTTTCCTACTTGGCAGTACAT
CTACGTATTAGTCATCGCTATTACCATGGTCGAGGTGAGCCCCACGTTCTGCTTCACTCTCCCCATCTCC
CCCCCCTCCCCACCCCCAATTTTGTATTTATTTATTTTTTAATTATTTTGTGCAGCGATGGGGGCGGGGG
GGGGGGGGGGGCGCGCGCCAGGCGGGGCGGGGCGGGGCGAGGGGCGGGGCGGGGCGAGGCGGAGAGGTGC
GGCGGCAGCCAATCAGAGCGGCGCGCTCCGAAAGTTTCCTTTTATGGCGAGGCGGCGGCGGCGGCGGCCC
TATAAAAAGCGAAGCGCGCGGCGGGCGGGAGTCGCTGCGACGCTGCCTTCGCCCCGTGCCCCGCTCCGCC
GCCGCCTCGCGCCGCCCGCCCCGGCTCTGACTGACCGCGTTACTCCCACAGGTGAGCGGGCGGGACGGCC
CTTCTCCTCCGGGCTGTAATTAGCTGAGCAAGAGGTAAGGGTTTAAGGGATGGTTGGTTGGTGGGGTATT
AATGTTTAATTACCTGGAGCACCTGCCTGAAATCACTTTTTTTCAGGTTGGACCGGTGCCACCATGGACT
ATAAGGACCACGACGGAGACTACAAGGATCATGATATTGATTACAAAGACGATGACGATAAGATGGCCCC
AAAGAAGAAGCGGAAGGTCGGTATCCACGGAGTCCCAGCAGCCGACAAGAAGTACAGCATCGGCCTGGAC
ATCGGCACCAACTCTGTGGGCTGGGCCGTGATCACCGACGAGTACAAGGTGCCCAGCAAGAAATTCAAGG
TGCTGGGCAACACCGACCGGCACAGCATCAAGAAGAACCTGATCGGAGCCCTGCTGTTCGACAGCGGCGA
AACAGCCGAGGCCACCCGGCTGAAGAGAACCGCCAGAAGAAGATACACCAGACGGAAGAACCGGATCTGC
TATCTGCAAGAGATCTTCAGCAACGAGATGGCCAAGGTGGACGACAGCTTCTTCCACAGACTGGAAGAGT
CCTTCCTGGTGGAAGAGGATAAGAAGCACGAGCGGCACCCCATCTTCGGCAACATCGTGGACGAGGTGGC
CTACCACGAGAAGTACCCCACCATCTACCACCTGAGAAAGAAACTGGTGGACAGCACCGACAAGGCCGAC
CTGCGGCTGATCTATCTGGCCCTGGCCCACATGATCAAGTTCCGGGGCCACTTCCTGATCGAGGGCGACC
TGAACCCCGACAACAGCGACGTGGACAAGCTGTTCATCCAGCTGGTGCAGACCTACAACCAGCTGTTCGA
GGAAAACCCCATCAACGCCAGCGGCGTGGACGCCAAGGCCATCCTGTCTGCCAGACTGAGCAAGAGCAGA
CGGCTGGAAAATCTGATCGCCCAGCTGCCCGGCGAGAAGAAGAATGGCCTGTTCGGAAACCTGATTGCCC
TGAGCCTGGGCCTGACCCCCAACTTCAAGAGCAACTTCGACCTGGCCGAGGATGCCAAACTGCAGCTGAG
CAAGGACACCTACGACGACGACCTGGACAACCTGCTGGCCCAGATCGGCGACCAGTACGCCGACCTGTTT
CTGGCCGCCAAGAACCTGTCCGACGCCATCCTGCTGAGCGACATCCTGAGAGTGAACACCGAGATCACCA
AGGCCCCCCTGAGCGCCTCTATGATCAAGAGATACGACGAGCACCACCAGGACCTGACCCTGCTGAAAGC
TCTCGTGCGGCAGCAGCTGCCTGAGAAGTACAAAGAGATTTTCTTCGACCAGAGCAAGAACGGCTACGCC
GGCTACATTGACGGCGGAGCCAGCCAGGAAGAGTTCTACAAGTTCATCAAGCCCATCCTGGAAAAGATGG
ACGGCACCGAGGAACTGCTCGTGAAGCTGAACAGAGAGGACCTGCTGCGGAAGCAGCGGACCTTCGACAA
CGGCAGCATCCCCCACCAGATCCACCTGGGAGAGCTGCACGCCATTCTGCGGCGGCAGGAAGATTTTTAC
CCATTCCTGAAGGACAACCGGGAAAAGATCGAGAAGATCCTGACCTTCCGCATCCCCTACTACGTGGGCC
CTCTGGCCAGGGGAAACAGCAGATTCGCCTGGATGACCAGAAAGAGCGAGGAAACCATCACCCCCTGGAA
CTTCGAGGAAGTGGTGGACAAGGGCGCTTCCGCCCAGAGCTTCATCGAGCGGATGACCAACTTCGATAAG
AACCTGCCCAACGAGAAGGTGCTGCCCAAGCACAGCCTGCTGTACGAGTACTTCACCGTGTATAACGAGC
TGACCAAAGTGAAATACGTGACCGAGGGAATGAGAAAGCCCGCCTTCCTGAGCGGCGAGCAGAAAAAGGC
CATCGTGGACCTGCTGTTCAAGACCAACCGGAAAGTGACCGTGAAGCAGCTGAAAGAGGACTACTTCAAG
AAAATCGAGTGCTTCGACTCCGTGGAAATCTCCGGCGTGGAAGATCGGTTCAACGCCTCCCTGGGCACAT
ACCACGATCTGCTGAAAATTATCAAGGACAAGGACTTCCTGGACAATGAGGAAAACGAGGACATTCTGGA
AGATATCGTGCTGACCCTGACACTGTTTGAGGACAGAGAGATGATCGAGGAACGGCTGAAAACCTATGCC
CACCTGTTCGACGACAAAGTGATGAAGCAGCTGAAGCGGCGGAGATACACCGGCTGGGGCAGGCTGAGCC
GGAAGCTGATCAACGGCATCCGGGACAAGCAGTCCGGCAAGACAATCCTGGATTTCCTGAAGTCCGACGG
CTTCGCCAACAGAAACTTCATGCAGCTGATCCACGACGACAGCCTGACCTTTAAAGAGGACATCCAGAAA
GCCCAGGTGTCCGGCCAGGGCGATAGCCTGCACGAGCACATTGCCAATCTGGCCGGCAGCCCCGCCATTA
AGAAGGGCATCCTGCAGACAGTGAAGGTGGTGGACGAGCTCGTGAAAGTGATGGGCCGGCACAAGCCCGA
GAACATCGTGATCGAAATGGCCAGAGAGAACCAGACCACCCAGAAGGGACAGAAGAACAGCCGCGAGAGA
ATGAAGCGGATCGAAGAGGGCATCAAAGAGCTGGGCAGCCAGATCCTGAAAGAACACCCCGTGGAAAACA
CCCAGCTGCAGAACGAGAAGCTGTACCTGTACTACCTGCAGAATGGGCGGGATATGTACGTGGACCAGGA
ACTGGACATCAACCGGCTGTCCGACTACGATGTGGACCATATCGTGCCTCAGAGCTTTCTGAAGGACGAC
TCCATCGACAACAAGGTGCTGACCAGAAGCGACAAGAACCGGGGCAAGAGCGACAACGTGCCCTCCGAAG
AGGTCGTGAAGAAGATGAAGAACTACTGGCGGCAGCTGCTGAACGCCAAGCTGATTACCCAGAGAAAGTT
CGACAATCTGACCAAGGCCGAGAGAGGCGGCCTGAGCGAACTGGATAAGGCCGGCTTCATCAAGAGACAG
CTGGTGGAAACCCGGCAGATCACAAAGCACGTGGCACAGATCCTGGACTCCCGGATGAACACTAAGTACG
ACGAGAATGACAAGCTGATCCGGGAAGTGAAAGTGATCACCCTGAAGTCCAAGCTGGTGTCCGATTTCCG
GAAGGATTTCCAGTTTTACAAAGTGCGCGAGATCAACAACTACCACCACGCCCACGACGCCTACCTGAAC
GCCGTCGTGGGAACCGCCCTGATCAAAAAGTACCCTAAGCTGGAAAGCGAGTTCGTGTACGGCGACTACA
AGGTGTACGACGTGCGGAAGATGATCGCCAAGAGCGAGCAGGAAATCGGCAAGGCTACCGCCAAGTACTT
CTTCTACAGCAACATCATGAACTTTTTCAAGACCGAGATTACCCTGGCCAACGGCGAGATCCGGAAGCGG
CCTCTGATCGAGACAAACGGCGAAACCGGGGAGATCGTGTGGGATAAGGGCCGGGATTTTGCCACCGTGC
GGAAAGTGCTGAGCATGCCCCAAGTGAATATCGTGAAAAAGACCGAGGTGCAGACAGGCGGCTTCAGCAA
AGAGTCTATCCTGCCCAAGAGGAACAGCGATAAGCTGATCGCCAGAAAGAAGGACTGGGACCCTAAGAAG
TACGGCGGCTTCGACAGCCCCACCGTGGCCTATTCTGTGCTGGTGGTGGCCAAAGTGGAAAAGGGCAAGT
CCAAGAAACTGAAGAGTGTGAAAGAGCTGCTGGGGATCACCATCATGGAAAGAAGCAGCTTCGAGAAGAA
TCCCATCGACTTTCTGGAAGCCAAGGGCTACAAAGAAGTGAAAAAGGACCTGATCATCAAGCTGCCTAAG
TACTCCCTGTTCGAGCTGGAAAACGGCCGGAAGAGAATGCTGGCCTCTGCCGGCGAACTGCAGAAGGGAA
ACGAACTGGCCCTGCCCTCCAAATATGTGAACTTCCTGTACCTGGCCAGCCACTATGAGAAGCTGAAGGG
CTCCCCCGAGGATAATGAGCAGAAACAGCTGTTTGTGGAACAGCACAAGCACTACCTGGACGAGATCATC
GAGCAGATCAGCGAGTTCTCCAAGAGAGTGATCCTGGCCGACGCTAATCTGGACAAAGTGCTGTCCGCCT
ACAACAAGCACCGGGATAAGCCCATCAGAGAGCAGGCCGAGAATATCATCCACCTGTTTACCCTGACCAA
TCTGGGAGCCCCTGCCGCCTTCAAGTACTTTGACACCACCATCGACCGGAAGAGGTACACCAGCACCAAA
GAGGTGCTGGACGCCACCCTGATCCACCAGAGCATCACCGGCCTGTACGAGACACGGATCGACCTGTCTC
AGCTGGGAGGCGACAAAAGGCCGGCGGCCACGAAAAAGGCCGGCCAGGCAAAAAAGAAAAAGTAAGAATT
CCTAGAGCTCGCTGATCAGCCTCGACTGTGCCTTCTAGTTGCCAGCCATCTGTTGTTTGCCCCTCCCCCG
TGCCTTCCTTGACCCTGGAAGGTGCCACTCCCACTGTCCTTTCCTAATAAAATGAGGAAATTGCATCGCA
TTGTCTGAGTAGGTGTCATTCTATTCTGGGGGGTGGGGTGGGGCAGGACAGCAAGGGGGAGGATTGGGAA
GAGAATAGCAGGCATGCTGGGGAGCGGCCGCAGGAACCCCTAGTGATGGAGTTGGCCACTCCCTCTCTGC
GCGCTCGCTCGCTCACTGAGGCCGGGCGACCAAAGGTCGCCCGACGCCCGGGCTTTGCCCGGGCGGCCTC
AGTGAGCGAGCGAGCGCGCAGCTGCCTGCAGGGGCGCCTGATGCGGTATTTTCTCCTTACGCATCTGTGC
GGTATTTCACACCGCATA
[142 nt withheld, positions 5969-6110]
C
[141 nt withheld, positions 6112-6252]
CCTTTGACGTTGGAGTCCACGTTCTTT
[37 nt withheld, positions 6280-6316]
ACCCTATCTCGGGCTATTCTTTTGATTTATAAGGGATTTTGCCGATTTCGGCCTATTGGTTAAAAAATGA
GCTGATTTAACAAAAATTTAACGCGAATTTTAACAAAATATTAACGTTTACAATTTTATGGTGCACTCTC
AGTACAATCTGCTCTGATGCCGCATAGTTAAGCCAGCCCCGACACCCGCCAACACCCGCTGACGCGCCCT
GACGGGCTTGTCTGCTCCCGGCATCCGCTTACAGACAAGCTGTGACCGTCTCCGGGAGCTGCATGTGTCA
GAGGTTTTCACCGTCATCACCGAAACGCGCGAGACGAAAGGGCCTCGTGATACGCCTATTTTTATAGGTT
AATGTCATGATAATAATGGTTTCTTAGACGTCAGGTGGCACTTTTCGGGGAAATGTGCGCGGAACCCCTA
TTTGTTTATTTTTCTAAATACATTCAAATATGTATCCGCTCATGAGACAATAACCCTGATAAATGCTTCA
ATAATATTGAAAAAGGAAGAGTATGAGTATTCAACATTTCCGTGTCGCCCTTATTCCCTTTTTTGCGGCA
TTTTGCCTTCCTGTTTTTGCTCACCCAGAAACGCTGGTGAAAGTAAAAGATGCTGAAGATCAGTTGGGTG
CACGAGTGGGTTACATCGAACTGGATCTCAACAGCGGTAAGATCCTTGAGAGTTTTCGCCCCGAAGAACG
TTTTCCAATGATGAGCACTTTTAAAGTTCTGCTATGTGGCGCGGTATTATCCCGTATTGACGCCGGGCAA
GAGCAACTCGGTCGCCGCATACACTATTCTCAGAATGACTTGGTTGAGTACTCACCAGTCACAGAAAAGC
ATCTTACGGATGGCATGACAGTAAGAGAATTATGCAGTGCTGCCATAACCATGAGTGATAACACTGCGGC
CAACTTACTTCTGACAACGATCGGAGGACCGAAGGAGCTAACCGCTTTTTTGCACAACATGGGGGATCAT
GTAACTCGCCTTGATCGTTGGGAACCGGAGCTGAATGAAGCCATACCAAACGACGAGCGTGACACCACGA
TGCCTGTAGCAATGGCAACAACGTTGCGCAAACTATTAACTGGCGAACTACTTACTCTAGCTTCCCGGCA
ACAATTAATAGACTGGATGGAGGCGGATAAAGTTGCAGGACCACTTCTGCGCTCGGCCCTTCCGGCTGGC
TGGTTTATTGCTGATAAATCTGGAGCCGGTGAGCGTGGAAGCCGCGGTATCATTGCAGCACTGGGGCCAG
ATGGTAAGCCCTCCCGTATCGTAGTTATCTACACGACGGGGAGTCAGGCAACTATGGATGAACGAAATAG
ACAGATCGCTGAGATAGGTGCCTCACTGATTAAGCATTGGTAACTGTCAGACCAAGTTTACTCATATATA
CTTTAGATTGATTTAAAACTTCATTTTTAATTTAAAAGGATCTAGGTGAAGATCCTTTTTGATAATCTCA
TGACCAAAATCCCTTAACGTGAGTTTTCGTTCCACTGAGCGTCAGACCCCGTAGAAAAGATCAAAGGATC
TTCTTGAGATCCTTTTTTTCTGCGCGTAATCTGCTGCTTGCAAACAAAAAAACCACCGCTACCAGCGGTG
GTTTGTTTGCCGGATCAAGAGCTACCAACTCTTTTTCCGAAGGTAACTGGCTTCAGCAGAGCGCAGATAC
CAAATACTGTCCTTCTAGTGTAGCCGTAGTTAGGCCACCACTTCAAGAACTCTGTAGCACCGCCTACATA
CCTCGCTCTGCTAATCCTGTTACCAGTGGCTGCTGCCAGTGGCGATAAGTCGTGTCTTACCGGGTTGGAC
TCAAGACGATAGTTACCGGATAAGGCGCAGCGGTCGGGCTGAACGGGGGGTTCGTGCACACAGCCCAGCT
TGGAGCGAACGACCTACACCGAACTGAGATACCTACAGCGTGAGCTATGAGAAAGCGCCACGCTTCCCGA
AGGGAGAAAGGCGGACAGGTATCCGGTAAGCGGCAGGGTCGGAACAGGAGAGCGCACGAGGGAGCTTCCA
GGGGGAAACGCCTGGTATCTTTATAGTCCTGTCGGGTTTCGCCACCTCTGACTTGAGCGTCGATTTTTGT
GATGCTCGTCAGGGGGGCGGAGCCTATGGAAAAACGCCAGCAACGCGGCCTTTTTACGGTTCCTGGCCTT
TTGCTGGCCTTTTGCTCACATGT
Features (pLannotate 1.2.2; 18 found; start..end, strand, type, name):
      1..241     +  promoter       U6 promoter: RNA polymerase III promoter for human U6 snRNA
    271..346     +  misc_RNA       gRNA scaffold: guide RNA scaffold for the Streptococcus pyogenes CRISPR/Cas9 system
    353..396     +  misc_RNA       gRNA scaffold (fragment): guide RNA scaffold for the Streptococcus pyogenes CRISPR/Cas9 system
    443..728     +  enhancer       CMV enhancer: human cytomegalovirus immediate early enhancer; contains an 18-bp deletion relative to the standard CMV enhancer
    730..1007    +  promoter       chicken β-actin promoter: No description available
   1008..1236    +  intron         hybrid intron: hybrid between chicken β-actin (CBA) and minute virus of mice (MMV) introns (Gray et al., 2011)
   1374..2975    +  CDS            Cas9(N): N-terminal portion of Streptococcus pyogenes Cas9 (Zetsche et al., 2015)
   2976..5474    +  CDS            Cas9(C): C-terminal portion of Streptococcus pyogenes Cas9 (Zetsche et al., 2015)
   5475..5522    +  CDS            nucleoplasmin NLS: bipartite nuclear localization signal from nucleoplasmin
   5556..5667    +  polyA_signal   bGH poly(A) signal: bovine growth hormone polyadenylation signal
   5772..5912    +  repeat_region  AAV2 ITR: inverted terminal repeat of adeno-associated virus serotype 2 inverted
   5917..5968    -  misc_feature   bom (fragment): basis of mobility region from pBR322
   5987..6367    +  rep_origin     M13 ori (sequence partly withheld): M13 bacteriophage origin of replication; arrow indicates direction of (+) strand synthesis
   6443..6492    -  misc_feature   bom (fragment): basis of mobility region from pBR322
   6594..6629    -  CDS            rop (fragment): Rop protein, which maintains plasmids at low copy number; rop
   6724..6828    +  promoter       AmpR promoter: bla
   6829..7689    +  CDS            AmpR: β-lactamase; bla; confers resistance to ampicillin, carbenicillin, and related antibiotics
   7860..8448    +  rep_origin     ori: high-copy-number ColE1/pMB1/pBR322/pUC origin of replication
