[The description below was written by a language model from this plasmid's Addgene catalogue record and pLannotate feature annotations shown in this document.]
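Description:
pX330-mitf is a mammalian expression plasmid built on the pX330 backbone, an all-in-one CRISPR/Cas9 vector that delivers both a single guide RNA and Streptococcus pyogenes Cas9 from one molecule. It is propagated in E. coli as a high-copy plasmid through a ColE1/pUC-type origin and selected with ampicillin via the β-lactamase gene. An M13/f1-type phage origin is also annotated. The plasmid carries no mammalian selection marker according to the record, so it is suited to transient transfection.

The guide cassette consists of the human U6 RNA polymerase III promoter followed by a 20-nt targeting sequence against porcine mitf (the depositor's "R1" guide), which was inserted between BbsI sites that were destroyed on cloning. This spacer is fused to the S. pyogenes gRNA scaffold. The annotation also shows a second, partial scaffold fragment just downstream. Cas9 is driven by the hybrid CBh-type promoter, made up of the CMV enhancer, chicken β-actin promoter and a hybrid CBA/MVM intron. Its coding sequence, which the annotation tool splits into N- and C-terminal portions although they are contiguous, ends in a nucleoplasmin nuclear localization signal and a bGH polyadenylation signal. A single AAV2 ITR lies downstream as a carry-over from the parent vector, and one ITR alone does not make the plasmid packageable. The short bom and rop hits are fragments only.

The plasmid was used to disrupt mitf and generate knockout porcine cell lines. The sequence record is 8,509 nt, slightly shorter than the 8,526 bp listed in the catalogue.
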