Addgene plasmid #69801: pX330-mitf
Purpose: Used to make mitf knockout porcine cell line
Depositing lab: Jianguo Zhao. Depositing organization: Institute of Zoology, Chinese Academy of Sciences. Publication: Efficient CRISPR/Cas9-mediated biallelic gene disruption and site-specific knockin after rapid selection of highly active sgRNAs in pigs. Wang X, Zhou J, Cao C, Huang J, Hai T, Wang Y, Zheng Q, Zhang H, Qin G, Miao X, Wang H, Cao S, Zhou Q, Zhao J. Sci Rep. 2015 Aug 21;5:13348. doi: 10.1038/srep13348. PubMed 26293209.
Backbone
  Vector backbone: px330 (Addgene 42230)
  Backbone size w/o insert (bp): 8506
  Total vector size (bp): 8526
  Modifications to backbone: The R1 sgRNA genome targeting sequence was cloned into the pX330 vector
  Vector type: Mammalian Expression
Growth in bacteria
  Bacterial resistance: Ampicillin, 100 μg/mL
  Growth temperature: 37°C
  Growth strain: DH5alpha
  Copy number: High Copy
Gene/Insert 1
  Gene/Insert name: mitf-sgRNA
  Species: Porcine
  Insert size (bp): 20
  Promoter: U6
  Cloning method: Restriction Enzyme; 5′ cloning site BbsI (destroyed during cloning); 3′ cloning site BbsI (destroyed during cloning)
  Sequencing primers: 5′ CAAGGCTGTTAGAGAGATAATTGGA
Gene/Insert 2
  Gene/Insert name: SpCas9
  Species: Synthetic
  Insert size (bp): 4101
  Promoter: Chicken Beta-Actin
  Cloning method: Unknown
  Sequencing primers: 5′ pCBhProF (5' agggatggttggttggtggg 3')
Terms and licenses: Academic/Nonprofit Terms; Industry Terms: Not Available to Industry
Depositor comments: the pX330 vector, created by the laboratory of Dr. Feng Zhang and obtained from Addgene (Plasmid 42230), was used. The R1 sgRNA genome targeting sequence was cloned into the pX330 vector.
How to cite: pX330-mitf was a gift from Jianguo Zhao (Addgene plasmid # 69801 ; http://n2t.net/addgene:69801 ; RRID:Addgene_69801)
