>Addgene plasmid #69801 | pX330-mitf | addgene partial sequence | sequence record 132438 | pCBhProF 5'-agggatggttggttggtggg-3'
GGATCATGATATTGATTACAAAGACGATGACGATAAGATGGCCCCAAAGAAGAAGCGGAAGGTCGGTATC
CACGGAGTCCCAGCAGCCGACAAGAAGTACAGCATCGGCCTGGACATCGGCACCAACTCTGTGGGCTGGG
CCGTGATCACCGACGAGTACAAGGTGCCCAGCAAGAAATTCAAGGTGCTGGGCAACACCGACCGGCACAG
CATCAAGAAGAACCTGATCGGAGCCCTGCTGTTCGACAGCGGCGAAACAGCCGAGGCCACCCGGCTGAAG
AGAACCGCCAGAAGAAGATACACCAGACGGAAGAACCGGATCTGCTATCTGCAAGAGATCTTCAGCAACG
AGATGGCCAAGGTGGACGACAGCTTCTTCCACAGACTGGAAGAGTCCTTCCTGGTGGAAGAGGATAAGAA
GCACGAGCGGCACCCCATCTTCGGCAACATCGTGGACGAGGTGGCCTACCACGAGAAGTACCCCACCATC
TACCACCTGAGAAAGAAACTGGTGGACAGCACCGACAAGGCCGACCTGCGGCTGATCTATCTGGCCCTGG
CCCACATGATCAAGTTCCGGGGCCACTTCCTGATCGAGGGCGACCTGAACCCCGACAACAGCGACGTGGA
CAAGCTGTTCATCCAGCTGGTGCAGACCTACAACCAGCTGTT
