>Addgene plasmid #69801 | pX330-mitf | addgene partial sequence | sequence record 132439 | LKO1_5 5'-GACTATCATATGCTTACCGT-3'
AAGGACGAAACACCGCTTTCGGATATAATCCACGGGTTTTAGAGCTAGAAATAGCAAGTTAAAATAAGGC
TAGTCCGTTATCAACTTGAAAAAGTGGCACCGAGTCGGTGCTTTTTTGTTTTAGAGCTAGAAATAGCAAG
TTAAAATAAGGCTAGTCCGTTTTTAGCGCGTGCGCCAATTCTGCAGACAAATGGCTCTAGAGGTACCCGT
TACATAACTTACGGTAAATGGCCCGCCTGGCTGACCGCCCAACGACCCCCGCCCATTGACGTCAATAGTA
ACGCCAATAGGGACTTTCCATTGACGTCAATGGGTGGAGTATTTACGGTAAACTGCCCACTTGGCAGTAC
ATCAAGTGTATCATATGCCAAGTACGCCCCCTATTGACGTCAATGACGGTAAATGGCCCGCCTGGCATTG
TGCCCAGTACATGACCTTATGGGACTTTCCTACTTGGCAGTACATCTACGTATTAGTCATCGCTATTACC
ATGGTCGAGGTGAGCCCCACGTTCTGCTTCACTCTCCCCATCTCCCCCCCCTCCCCACCCCCAATTTTGT
ATTTATTTATTTTTTAATTATTTTGTGCAGCGA
