>Addgene plasmid #69801 | pX330-mitf | addgene partial sequence | sequence record 133639 | hSpCas9-R1 5'-CGCTCGTGCTTCTTATCCTC-3'
GCTGTCGTCCACCTTGGCCATCTCGTTGCTGAAGATCTCTTGCAGATAGCAGATCCGGTTCTTCCGTCTG
GTGTATCTTCTTCTGGCGGTTCTCTTCAGCCGGGTGGCCTCGGCTGTTTCGCCGCTGTCGAACAGCAGGG
CTCCGATCAGGTTCTTCTTGATGCTGTGCCGGTCGGTGTTGCCCAGCACCTTGAATTTCTTGCTGGGCAC
CTTGTACTCGTCGGTGATCACGGCCCAGCCCACAGAGTTGGTGCCGATGTCCAGGCCGATGCTGTACTTC
TTGTCGGCTGCTGGGACTCCGTGGATACCGACCTTCCGCTTCTTCTTTGGGGCCATCTTATCGTCATCGT
CTTTGTAATCAATATCATGATCCTTGTAGTCTCCGTCGTGGTCCTTATAGTCCATGGTGGCACCGGTCCA
ACCTGAAAAAAAGTGATTTCAGGCAGGTGCTCCAGGTAATTAAACATTAATACCCCACCAACCAACCATC
CCTTAAACCCTTACCTCTTGCTCAGCTAATTACAGCCCGGAGGAGAAGGGCCGTCCCGCCCGCTCACCTG
TGGGAGTAACGCGGTCAGTCAGAGCCGGGGCGGGCGGCGCGAGGC
